>Addgene plasmid #127504 | INCTbiosyn-pEF-GFP(rc)2 | addgene full sequence | sequence record 250743 | Addgene NGS Result
CCTGGGTCGACATTGATTATTGACTAGATCATCGCGTGAGGCTCCGGTGCCCGTCAGTGGGCAGAGCGCA
CATCGCCCACAGTCCCCGAGAAGTTGGGGGGAGGGGTCGGCAATTGAACCGGTGCCTAGAGAAGGTGGCG
CGGGGTAAACTGGGAAAGTGATGTCGTGTACTGGCTCCGCCTTTTTCCCGAGGGTGGGGGAGAACCGTAT
ATAAGTGCAGTAGTCGCCGTGAACGTTCTTTTTCGCAACGGGTTTGCCGCCAGAACACAGGTAAGTGCCG
TGTGTGGTTCCCGCGGGCCTGGCCTCTTTACGGGTTATGGCCCTTGCGTGCCTTGAATTACTTCCACGCC
CCTGGCTGCAGTACGTGATTCTTGATCCCGAGCTTCGGGTTGGAAGTGGGTGGGAGAGTTCGAGGCCTTG
CGCTTAAGGAGCCCCTTCGCCTCGTGCTTGAGTTGAGGCCTGGCCTGGGCGCTGGGGCCGCCGCGTGCGA
ATCTGGTGGCACCTTCGCGCCTGTCTCGCTGCTTTCGATAAGTCTCTAGCCATTTAAAATTTTTGATGAC
CTGCTGCGACGCTTTTTTTCTGGCAAGATAGTCTTGTAAATGCGGGCCAAGATCTGCACACTGGTATTTC
GGTTTTTGGGGCCGCGGGCGGCGACGGGGCCCGTGCGTCCCAGCGCACATGTTCGGCGAGGCGGGGCCTG
CGAGCGCGGCCACCGAGAATCGGACGGGGGTAGTCTCAAGCTGGCCGGCCTGCTCTGGTGCCTGGCCTCG
CGCCGCCGTGTATCGCCCCGCCCTGGGCGGCAAGGCTGGCCCGGTCGGCACCAGTTGCGTGAGCGGAAAG
ATGGCCGCTTCCCGGCCCTGCTGCAGGGAGCTCAAAATGGAGGACGCGGCGCTCGGGAGAGCGGGCGGGT
GAGTCACCCACACAAAGGAAAAGGGCCTTTCCGTCCTCAGCCGTCGCTTCATGTGACTCCACGGAGTACC
GGGCGCCGTCCAGGCACCTCGATTAGTTCTCGAGCTTTTGGAGTACGTCGTCTTTAGGTTGGGGGGAGGG
GTTTTATGCGATGGAGTTTCCCCACACTGAGTGGGTGGAGACTGAAGTTAGGCCAGCTTGGCACTTGATG
TAATTCTCCTTGGAATTTGCCCTTTTTGAGTTTGGATCTTGGTTCATTCTCAAGCCTCAGACAGTGGTTC
AAAGTTTTTTTCTTCCATTTCAGGTGTCGTGAGGAATTCTGCAGTCGACGGTACCGCGGGCCCGGGATCC
ACCGGTCGCCACCGGACGGCGCAGAAGGGGAGTAGCTCTTCGCCGGACCGTCGACATACTGCTCAGCTCG
TCTTACTTGTACAGCTCGTCCATGCCGAGAGTGATCCCGGCGGCGGTCACGAACTCCAGCAGGACCATGT
GATCGCGCTTCTCGTTGGGGTCTTTGCTCAGGGCGGACTGGGTGCTCAGGTAGTGGTTGTCGGGCAGCAG
CACGGGGCCGTCGCCGATGGGGGTGTTCTGCTGGTAGTGGTCGGCGAGCTGCACGCTGCCGTCCTCGATG
TTGTGGCGGATCTTGAAGTTCACCTTGATGCCGTTCTTCTGCTTGTCGGCCATGATATAGACGTTGTGGC
TGTTGTAGTTGTACTCCAGCTTGTGCCCCAGGATGTTGCCGTCCTCCTTGAAGTCGATGCCCTTCAGCTC
GATGCGGTTCACCAGGGTGTCGCCCTCGAACTTCACCTCGGCGCGGGTCTTGTAGTTGCCGTCGTCCTTG
AAGAAGATGGTGCGCTCCTGGACGTAGCCTTCGGGCATGGCGGACTTGAAGAAGTCGTGCTGCTTCATGT
GGTCGGGGTAGCGGCTGAAGCACTGCACGCCGTAGGTCAGGGTGGTCACGAGGGTGGGCCAGGGCACGGG
CAGCTTGCCGGTGGTGCAGATGAACTTCAGGGTCAGCTTGCCGTAGGTGGCATCGCCCTCGCCCTCGCCG
GACACGCTGAACTTGTGGCCGTTTACGTCGCCGTCCAGCTCGACCAGGATGGGCACCACCCCGGTGAACA
GCTCCTCGCCCTTGCTCACCATAGCCAAGAGCAGTGCCTTGCAGAAGTTCTCGGGCGAGAATCTCGCGTA
GACACATACATGAGCAGCGGCCGCACTCCTCAGGTGCAGGCTGCCTATCAGAAGGTGGTGGCTGGTGTGG
CCAATGCCCTGGCTCACAAATACCACTGAGATCTTTTTCCCTCTGCCAAAAATTATGGGGACATCATGAA
GCCCCTTGAGCATCTGACTTCTGGCTAATAAAGGAAATTTATTTTCATTGCAATAGTGTGTTGGAATTTT
TTGTGTCTCTCACTCGGAAGGACATATGGGAGGGCAAATCATTTAAAACATCAGAATGAGTATTTGGTTT
AGAGTTTGGCAACATATGCCCATATGCTGGCTGCCATGAACAAAGGTTGGCTATAAAGAGGTCATCAGTA
TATGAAACAGCCCCCTGCTGTCCATTCCTTATTCCATAGAAAAGCCTTGACTTGAGGTTAGATTTTTTTT
ATATTTTGTTTTGTGTTATTTTTTTCTTTAACATCCCTAAAATTTTCCTTACATGTTTTACTAGCCAGAT
TTTTCCTCCTCTCCTGACTACTCCCAGTCATAGCTGTCCCTCTTCTCTTATGGAGATCCCTCGACCTGCA
GCCCAAGCTTGGCGTAATCATGGTCATAGCTGTTTCCTGTGTGAAATTGTTATCCGCTCACAATTCCACA
CAACATACGAGCCGGAAGCATAAAGTGTAAAGCCTGGGGTGCCTAATGAGTGAGCTAACTCACATTAATT
GCGTTGCGCTCACTGCCCGCTTTCCAGTCGGGAAACCTGTCGTGCCAGCGGATCCGCATCTCAATTAGTC
AGCAACCATAGTCCCGCCCCTAACTCCGCCCATCCCGCCCCTAACTCCGCCCAGTTCCGCCCATTCTCCG
CCCCATGGCTGACTAATTTTTTTTATTTATGCAGAGGCCGAGGCCGCCTCGGCCTCTGAGCTATTCCAGA
AGTAGTGAGGAGGCTTTTTTGGAGGCCTAGGCTTTTGCAAAAAGCTAACTTGTTTATTGCAGCTTATAAT
GGTTACAAATAAAGCAATAGCATCACAAATTTCACAAATAAAGCATTTTTTTCACTGCATTCTAGTTGTG
GTTTGTCCAAACTCATCAATGTATCTTATCATGTCTGGATCCGCTGCATTAATGAATCGGCCAACGCGCG
GGGAGAGGCGGTTTGCGTATTGGGCGCTCTTCCGCTTCCTCGCTCACTGACTCGCTGCGCTCGGTCGTTC
GGCTGCGGCGAGCGGTATCAGCTCACTCAAAGGCGGTAATACGGTTATCCACAGAATCAGGGGATAACGC
AGGAAAGAACATGTGAGCAAAAGGCCAGCAAAAGGCCAGGAACCGTAAAAAGGCCGCGTTGCTGGCGTTT
TTCCATAGGCTCCGCCCCCCTGACGAGCATCACAAAAATCGACGCTCAAGTCAGAGGTGGCGAAACCCGA
CAGGACTATAAAGATACCAGGCGTTTCCCCCTGGAAGCTCCCTCGTGCGCTCTCCTGTTCCGACCCTGCC
GCTTACCGGATACCTGTCCGCCTTTCTCCCTTCGGGAAGCGTGGCGCTTTCTCATAGCTCACGCTGTAGG
TATCTCAGTTCGGTGTAGGTCGTTCGCTCCAAGCTGGGCTGTGTGCACGAACCCCCCGTTCAGCCCGACC
GCTGCGCCTTATCCGGTAACTATCGTCTTGAGTCCAACCCGGTAAGACACGACTTATCGCCACTGGCAGC
AGCCACTGGTAACAGGATTAGCAGAGCGAGGTATGTAGGCGGTGCTACAGAGTTCTTGAAGTGGTGGCCT
AACTACGGCTACACTAGAAGAACAGTATTTGGTATCTGCGCTCTGCTGAAGCCAGTTACCTTCGGAAAAA
GAGTTGGTAGCTCTTGATCCGGCAAACAAACCACCGCTGGTAGCGGTGGTTTTTTTGTTTGCAAGCAGCA
GATTACGCGCAGAAAAAAAGGATCTCAAGAAGATCCTTTGATCTTTTCTACGGGGTCTGACGCTCAGTGG
AACGAAAACTCACGTTAAGGGATTTTGGTCATGAGATTATCAAAAAGGATCTTCACCTAGATCCTTTTAA
ATTAAAAATGAAGTTTTAAATCAATCTAAAGTATATATGAGTAAACTTGGTCTGACAGTTACCAATGCTT
AATCAGTGAGGCACCTATCTCAGCGATCTGTCTATTTCGTTCATCCATAGTTGCCTGACTCCCCGTCGTG
TAGATAACTACGATACGGGAGGGCTTACCATCTGGCCCCAGTGCTGCAATGATACCGCGAGACCCACGCT
CACCGGCTCCAGATTTATCAGCAATAAACCAGCCAGCCGGAAGGGCCGAGCGCAGAAGTGGTCCTGCAAC
TTTATCCGCCTCCATCCAGTCTATTAATTGTTGCCGGGAAGCTAGAGTAAGTAGTTCGCCAGTTAATAGT
TTGCGCAACGTTGTTGCCATTGCTACAGGCATCGTGGTGTCACGCTCGTCGTTTGGTATGGCTTCATTCA
GCTCCGGTTCCCAACGATCAAGGCGAGTTACATGATCCCCCATGTTGTGCAAAAAAGCGGTTAGCTCCTT
CGGTCCTCCGATCGTTGTCAGAAGTAAGTTGGCCGCAGTGTTATCACTCATGGTTATGGCAGCACTGCAT
AATTCTCTTACTGTCATGCCATCCGTAAGATGCTTTTCTGTGACTGGTGAGTACTCAACCAAGTCATTCT
GAGAATAGTGTATGCGGCGACCGAGTTGCTCTTGCCCGGCGTCAATACGGGATAATACCGCGCCACATAG
CAGAACTTTAAAAGTGCTCATCATTGGAAAACGTTCTTCGGGGCGAAAACTCTCAAGGATCTTACCGCTG
TTGAGATCCAGTTCGATGTAACCCACTCGTGCACCCAACTGATCTTCAGCATCTTTTACTTTCACCAGCG
TTTCTGGGTGAGCAAAAACAGGAAGGCAAAATGCCGCAAAAAAGGGAATAAGGGCGACACGGAAATGTTG
AATACTCATACTCTTCCTTTTTCAATATTATTGAAGCATTTATCAGGGTTATTGTCTCATGAGCGGATAC
ATATTTGAATGTATTTAGAAAAATAAACAAATAGGGGTTCCGCGCACATTTCCCCGAAAAGTGCCA
Features (pLannotate 1.2.2; 17 found; start..end, strand, type, name):
      9..27      +  enhancer       CMV enhancer (fragment): human cytomegalovirus immediate early enhancer
     41..1222    +  promoter       EF-1α promoter: strong constitutive promoter for human elongation factor EF-1α
   1224..1260    +  misc_feature   MCS (fragment): multiple cloning site
   1333..2052    -  CDS            EGFP: the original enhanced GFP (Yang et al., 1996) mammalian codon-optimized
   2041..2196    +  CDS            HBB_OTOBE (fragment): Experimental evidence at protein level: Swiss-Prot protein existence level 1. Involved in oxygen transport from the lung to the various peripheral tissues. From Otospermophilus beecheyi (California ground squirrel) (Spermophilus beecheyi).
   2267..2322    +  polyA_signal   β-globin poly(A) signal: rabbit β-globin polyadenylation signal (Gil and Proudfoot, 1987)
   2707..2723    -  protein_bind   lac operator: The lac repressor binds to the lac operator to inhibit transcription in E. coli. This inhibition can be relieved by adding lactose or isopropyl-β-D-thiogalactopyranoside (IPTG). lac repressor encoded by lacI
   2731..2761    -  promoter       lac promoter: promoter for the E. coli lac operon
   2776..2797    -  protein_bind   CAP binding site: CAP binding activates transcription in the presence of cAMP. E. coli catabolite activator protein
   2810..2849    -  CDS            lacI (fragment): lac repressor; lacI; The lac repressor binds to the lac operator to inhibit transcription in E. coli. This inhibition can be relieved by adding lactose or isopropyl-β-D-thiogalactopyranoside (IPTG).
   2856..2878    +  promoter       SV40 promoter (fragment): SV40 enhancer and early promoter
   2902..3037    +  rep_origin     SV40 ori: SV40 origin of replication
   3057..3191    +  polyA_signal   SV40 poly(A) signal: SV40 polyadenylation signal
   3193..3247    -  CDS            lacI (fragment): lac repressor; lacI; The lac repressor binds to the lac operator to inhibit transcription in E. coli. This inhibition can be relieved by adding lactose or isopropyl-β-D-thiogalactopyranoside (IPTG).
   3430..4018    -  rep_origin     ori: high-copy-number ColE1/pMB1/pBR322/pUC origin of replication
   4189..5049    -  CDS            AmpR: β-lactamase; bla; confers resistance to ampicillin, carbenicillin, and related antibiotics
   5050..5154    -  promoter       AmpR promoter: bla
