[The description below was written by a language model from this plasmid's Addgene catalogue record and pLannotate feature annotations shown in this document.]
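Description:
INCTbiosyn-pEF-GFP(rc)2 is a 5.2 kb mammalian expression plasmid that serves as a reporter "switch vector" for a serine integrase designated integrase 2. It derives from the pEF-GFP backbone, whose forward EGFP coding sequence was replaced by a cassette of about 840 bp carrying EGFP in reverse-complement orientation, flanked by the attB and attP attachment sites recognised by integrase 2. The plasmid is maintained in E. coli through a high-copy ColE1/pUC-type origin and selected with ampicillin via the AmpR (β-lactamase) gene and its own promoter.

In the feature table, the human EF-1α promoter sits in the forward orientation, followed by a fragment of a multiple cloning site, then the EGFP open reading frame annotated on the minus strand. A β-globin-derived segment follows (the annotation tool matched part of it to a ground squirrel haemoglobin beta entry), along with the rabbit β-globin polyadenylation signal. The attB and attP sites are not annotated, but the unannotated gaps on either side of EGFP are consistent with their described positions. In this starting state the promoter transcribes the antisense strand of EGFP, so no fluorescent protein should be made. When the cognate integrase is supplied, recombination between the att sites is expected to invert the intervening segment, placing EGFP in the sense orientation and switching fluorescence on. Such serine integrase reactions are typically unidirectional, because they convert attB and attP into attL and attR.

Remaining annotations are backbone remnants, including lac promoter/operator elements, short lacI fragments, an SV40 origin and an SV40 poly(A) signal. The associated work concerns genetic switches controlled by serine integrases in eukaryotic cells, which fits use of this plasmid as a fluorescence readout of integrase 2 activity.
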