Addgene plasmid #127504: INCTbiosyn-pEF-GFP(rc)2
Purpose: Plasmid has an EF1 alpha promoter in a forward sequence orientation and an inverted EGFP coding sequence (reverse complement) flanked by attB and attP integrase 2 attachment sites.
Depositing lab: Martin Bonamino. Depositing organization: Instituto Nacional de Cancer (INCA). Publication: Genetic switches designed for eukaryotic cells and controlled by serine integrases. Gomide MS, Sales TT, Barros LRC, Limia CG, de Oliveira MA, Florentino LH, Barros LMG, Robledo ML, Jose GPC, Almeida MSM, Lima RN, Rehen SK, Lacorte C, Melo EO, Murad AM, Bonamino MH, Coelho CM, Rech E. Commun Biol. 2020 May 22;3(1):255. doi: 10.1038/s42003-020-0971-8. PubMed 32444777.
Backbone
  Vector backbone: pEF-GFP
  Vector type: Mammalian Expression
Growth in bacteria
  Bacterial resistance: Ampicillin, 100 μg/mL
  Growth temperature: 37°C
  Growth strain: DH5alpha
  Copy number: High Copy
Gene/Insert
  Gene/Insert name: EGFP reverse complement coding sequence flanked by attB/attP Integrase 2 attachment sites. (alt name: Switch vector INT 2)
  Species: H. sapiens (human)
  Insert size (bp): 842
  Cloning method: Unknown
Terms and licenses: Academic/Nonprofit Terms; Industry Terms: Not Available to Industry
Depositor comments: The EGFP coding sequence in a reverse complement orientation flanked by attB and attP integrase 2 attachment sites were cloned into pEF-GFP plasmid (Addgene #11154) replacing the original EGFP forward coding sequence. The attB/P integrase 2 attachment sites sequences were obtained from Yang, L. et al. Nat. Methods 11, 1261-1266 (2014).
How to cite: INCTbiosyn-pEF-GFP(rc)2 was a gift from Martin Bonamino (Addgene plasmid # 127504 ; http://n2t.net/addgene:127504 ; RRID:Addgene_127504)
